>Addgene plasmid #239953 | pLenti-CMV-MFSD6-Puro | addgene full sequence | sequence record 480223 | Addgene NGS Result
TTGAGATCCTTTTTTTCTGCGCGTAATCTGCTGCTTGCAAACAAAAAAACCACCGCTACCAGCGGTGGTT
TGTTTGCCGGATCAAGAGCTACCAACTCTTTTTCCGAAGGTAACTGGCTTCAGCAGAGCGCAGATACCAA
ATACTGTTCTTCTAGTGTAGCCGTAGTTAGGCCACCACTTCAAGAACTCTGTAGCACCGCCTACATACCT
CGCTCTGCTAATCCTGTTACCAGTGGCTGCTGCCAGTGGCGATAAGTCGTGTCTTACCGGGTTGGACTCA
AGACGATAGTTACCGGATAAGGCGCAGCGGTCGGGCTGAACGGGGGGTTCGTGCACACAGCCCAGCTTGG
AGCGAACGACCTACACCGAACTGAGATACCTACAGCGTGAGCTATGAGAAAGCGCCACGCTTCCCGAAGG
GAGAAAGGCGGACAGGTATCCGGTAAGCGGCAGGGTCGGAACAGGAGAGCGCACGAGGGAGCTTCCAGGG
GGAAACGCCTGGTATCTTTATAGTCCTGTCGGGTTTCGCCACCTCTGACTTGAGCGTCGATTTTTGTGAT
GCTCGTCAGGGGGGCGGAGCCTATGGAAAAACGCCAGCAACGCGGCCTTTTTACGGTTCCTGGCCTTTTG
CTGGCCTTTTGCTCACATGTTCTTTCCTGCGTTATCCCCTGATTCTGTGGATAACCGTATTACCGCCTTT
GAGTGAGCTGATACCGCTCGCCGCAGCCGAACGACCGAGCGCAGCGAGTCAGTGAGCGAGGAAGCGGAAG
AGCGCCCAATACGCAAACCGCCTCTCCCCGCGCGTTGGCCGATTCATTAATGCAGCTGGCACGACAGGTT
TCCCGACTGGAAAGCGGGCAGTGAGCGCAACGCAATTAATGTGAGTTAGCTCACTCATTAGGCACCCCAG
GCTTTACACTTTATGCTTCCGGCTCGTATGTTGTGTGGAATTGTGAGCGGATAACAATTTCACACAGGAA
ACAGCTATGACCATGATTACGCCAAGCGCGCAATTAACCCTCACTAAAGGGAACAAAAGCTGGAGCTGCA
AGCTTAATGTAGTCTTATGCAATACTCTTGTAGTCTTGCAACATGGTAACGATGAGTTAGCAACATGCCT
TACAAGGAGAGAAAAAGCACCGTGCATGCCGATTGGTGGAAGTAAGGTGGTACGATCGTGCCTTATTAGG
AAGGCAACAGACGGGTCTGACATGGATTGGACGAACCACTGAATTGCCGCATTGCAGAGATATTGTATTT
AAGTGCCTAGCTCGATACATAAACGGGTCTCTCTGGTTAGACCAGATCTGAGCCTGGGAGCTCTCTGGCT
AACTAGGGAACCCACTGCTTAAGCCTCAATAAAGCTTGCCTTGAGTGCTTCAAGTAGTGTGTGCCCGTCT
GTTGTGTGACTCTGGTAACTAGAGATCCCTCAGACCCTTTTAGTCAGTGTGGAAAATCTCTAGCAGTGGC
GCCCGAACAGGGACTTGAAAGCGAAAGGGAAACCAGAGGAGCTCTCTCGACGCAGGACTCGGCTTGCTGA
AGCGCGCACGGCAAGAGGCGAGGGGCGGCGACTGGTGAGTACGCCAAAAATTTTGACTAGCGGAGGCTAG
AAGGAGAGAGATGGGTGCGAGAGCGTCAGTATTAAGCGGGGGAGAATTAGATCGCGATGGGAAAAAATTC
GGTTAAGGCCAGGGGGAAAGAAAAAATATAAATTAAAACATATAGTATGGGCAAGCAGGGAGCTAGAACG
ATTCGCAGTTAATCCTGGCCTGTTAGAAACATCAGAAGGCTGTAGACAAATACTGGGACAGCTACAACCA
TCCCTTCAGACAGGATCAGAAGAACTTAGATCATTATATAATACAGTAGCAACCCTCTATTGTGTGCATC
AAAGGATAGAGATAAAAGACACCAAGGAAGCTTTAGACAAGATAGAGGAAGAGCAAAACAAAAGTAAGAC
CACCGCACAGCAAGCGGCCGCTGATCTTCAGACCTGGAGGAGGAGATATGAGGGACAATTGGAGAAGTGA
ATTATATAAATATAAAGTAGTAAAAATTGAACCATTAGGAGTAGCACCCACCAAGGCAAAGAGAAGAGTG
GTGCAGAGAGAAAAAAGAGCAGTGGGAATAGGAGCTTTGTTCCTTGGGTTCTTGGGAGCAGCAGGAAGCA
CTATGGGCGCAGCGTCAATGACGCTGACGGTACAGGCCAGACAATTATTGTCTGGTATAGTGCAGCAGCA
GAACAATTTGCTGAGGGCTATTGAGGCGCAACAGCATCTGTTGCAACTCACAGTCTGGGGCATCAAGCAG
CTCCAGGCAAGAATCCTGGCTGTGGAAAGATACCTAAAGGATCAACAGCTCCTGGGGATTTGGGGTTGCT
CTGGAAAACTCATTTGCACCACTGCTGTGCCTTGGAATGCTAGTTGGAGTAATAAATCTCTGGAACAGAT
TTGGAATCACACGACCTGGATGGAGTGGGACAGAGAAATTAACAATTACACAAGCTTAATACACTCCTTA
ATTGAAGAATCGCAAAACCAGCAAGAAAAGAATGAACAAGAATTATTGGAATTAGATAAATGGGCAAGTT
TGTGGAATTGGTTTAACATAACAAATTGGCTGTGGTATATAAAATTATTCATAATGATAGTAGGAGGCTT
GGTAGGTTTAAGAATAGTTTTTGCTGTACTTTCTATAGTGAATAGAGTTAGGCAGGGATATTCACCATTA
TCGTTTCAGACCCACCTCCCAACCCCGAGGGGACCCGACAGGCCCGAAGGAATAGAAGAAGAAGGTGGAG
AGAGAGACAGAGACAGATCCATTCGATTAGTGAACGGATCTCGACGGTATCGGTTAACTTTTAAAAGAAA
AGGGGGGATTGGGGGGTACAGTGCAGGGGAAAGAATAGTAGACATAATAGCAACAGACATACAAACTAAA
GAATTACAAAAACAAATTACAAAATTCAAAATTTTATCGATAAGCTTGGGAGTTCCGCGTTACATAACTT
ACGGTAAATGGCCCGCCTGGCTGACCGCCCAACGACCCCCGCCCATTGACGTCAATAATGACGTATGTTC
CCATAGTAACGCCAATAGGGACTTTCCATTGACGTCAATGGGTGGAGTATTTACGGTAAACTGCCCACTT
GGCAGTACATCAAGTGTATCATATGCCAAGTACGCCCCCTATTGACGTCAATGACGGTAAATGGCCCGCC
TGGCATTATGCCCAGTACATGACCTTATGGGACTTTCCTACTTGGCAGTACATCTACGTATTAGTCATCG
CTATTACCATGGTGATGCGGTTTTGGCAGTACATCAATGGGCGTGGATAGCGGTTTGACTCACGGGGATT
TCCAAGTCTCCACCCCATTGACGTCAATGGGAGTTTGTTTTGGCACCAAAATCAACGGGACTTTCCAAAA
TGTCGTAACAACTCCGCCCCATTGACGCAAATGGGCGGTAGGCGTGTACGGTGGGAGGTCTATATAAGCA
GAGCTCGTTTAGTGAACCGTCAGATCGCCTGGAGACGCCATCCACGCTGTTTTGACCTCCATAGAAGACA
CCGACTCTAGTCCAGTGTGGTGGAATTCTGCAGATATGGCAGATGATAAAGTTGCTATCTTAACGGATGA
TGAAGAGGAACAGAAGAGAAAGTATGTGCTTGCAGATCCCTTTAATGGTATTTCCAGGGAACCAGAACCA
CCTTCGAATGAAACACCTTCCTCCACAGAAACATCTGCTATTCCTGAGGAGGAAATAGACTGGATAGAGA
AACATTGTGTTAAGATAAACAACGATCTTCTAATTTCCAAGGTCTTTTATTTTTTCTTTTACTCTGCCTA
TGGCTCTCTCTATCCCCTTTTGCCTGTGTATTACAAACAGCTGGGAATGTCTCCAAGCCAGAGTGGACTA
CTAGTAGGTATTCGTTACTTCATTGAATTCTGCAGTGCCCCCTTTTGGGGTGTAGTTGCAGACCGCTTTA
AAAAAGGCAAAATTGTCCTCCTCTTTTCTCTTTTGTGTTGGGTTTTATTCAACCTGGGCATTGGATTTGT
CAAACCTGCTACCTTGAGATGTGTACCAAAGATTCGCCCAACAACTCACCCCACCAATGCAAGTCACCAG
TTAACTATCCTGCCAACAAATTCTTCCTTTACCTCTTTCCTCACCATATCACCAAAAATGCGTGAGAAAA
GAAACCTTTTGGAAACAAGGCTCAATGTCTCAGACACCGTTACTTTGCCAACAGCTCCAAACATGAACAG
TGAACCCACTCTGCAGCCCCAGACAGGTGAAATTACTAACCGTATGATGGACTTGACTTTGAACTCAAGC
ACAGCAACCCCTGTCTCCCCAGGAAGCGTAACCAAGGAGACAACCACTGTTATTGTTACCACCACCAAAT
CTTTACCTTCTGACCAAGTCATGCTTGTTTATGATCAACAAGAAGTTGAAGCTATATTCTTGGTGATCTT
GGTAGTTGTCATAATAGGAGAATTTTTCAGTGCCTCTTCTGTCACAATCGTAGACACGGTCACACTCCAG
TATCTGGGAAAACACAGAGATCGCTATGGGTTGCAGCGCATGTGGGGCTCCCTGGGCTGGGGCCTGGCGA
TGCTGTCTGTGGGCATCGGGATCGACTACACCCACATCGAAGTGCTCATCGATGGAAAGGGGTGTAAGCC
CCCCGAGTACAGGAATTACCAGATCGTCTTCATCGTCTTCGGCGTTCTCATGACCATGGCCTTGATCGTT
GCCACTCAGTTCCGGTTCCGCTACAACCATTTCAAAAACGATGATTCTAAAGGGAAAGAGGTGGAGATCC
CGCAGGTGGAAAGGAACAACTCTACAGAGTCCTCTGAGGAGACACCAACCACCACAAGCCACTCGCAGGC
CTTCAACTTTTGGGACTTAATCAAGCTGCTCTGCAGCGTGCAGTATGGCTCAGTGCTGTTTGTGGCTTGG
TTCATGGGTTTTGGATATGGCTTCGTGTTCACCTTTCTCTACTGGCATTTGGAAGACCTCAATGGAACTA
CAACCCTCTTTGGGGTCTGTTCAGTCCTGAGTCATGTGTCTGAGCTGACAGCATATTTTTTTAGTCACAA
GCTTATTGAATTGATCGGCCACATCAGGGTTCTGTACATTGGCCTGGCCTGCAATACGGCTCGCTATATT
TATATTTCCTACCTGGAGAATGCCTGGACTGTTCTCCCCATGGAAGTTCTTCAAGGAGTGACACACGCGG
CCATCTGGGCAGCATGCATTTCTTACCTCAGTGCAGCCGTTCCCCCTGAGCTGAGGACATCTGCTCAGGG
CATCCTGCAGGGCCTTCACCTGGGTTTGGGAAGAGGATGTGGTGCCATGATCGGAGGCGTGTTAGTCAAT
TATTTTGGGGCTGCTGCAACCTTCCGAGGAATTGGCATGGCCTGCTTGGTGATCCTACTGCTCTTTGCCC
TGATCCAGTGGCTGGCAGTGCCAGATGAGGAAGAAGACAAGACAATGTTGGCAGAAAGAATTCCTGTTCC
CTCCAGTCCCGTTCCTATAGCAACCATCGACTTGGTACAGCAACAGACAGAAGATGTCATGCCACGCATT
GAGCCCAGACTTCCACCCAAGAAAACTAAGCACCAGGAAGAACAGGAAGATGTGAACAAACCAGCCTGGG
GAGTCAGCTCTTCTCCCTGGGTGACCTTTGTCTATGCACTCTACCAAATTAAAGAGATGATGCAACTCAC
AAGAGACAACCGTGCTTCTGAGATACAGCCTTTACAGGGGACCAATGAGAATAGGGAAAATTCTCCTGCT
GGTAGAGCCCAGCCTGTCCCATGTGAGACTCACTCTGACCCATCTAGAAACCAGCCATCCCCTGACGCAG
CAGCATCTCAGACGCAGACCAGCCCCGCTCACCCCAGTGTGGACCCGTGCACAGAGGAGAGTGAAGAGCA
GCAGGCTCAGCTGGCCGCGGGAGGACACACGCGTACGCGGCCGCTCGAGCAGAAACTCATCTCAGAAGAG
GATCTGGCAGCAAATGATATCCTGGATTACAAGGATGACGACGATAAGGTTTAAATCCAGCACAGTGGCG
GCCGCTCGACAATCAACCTCTGGATTACAAAATTTGTGAAAGATTGACTGGTATTCTTAACTATGTTGCT
CCTTTTACGCTATGTGGATACGCTGCTTTAATGCCTTTGTATCATGCTATTGCTTCCCGTATGGCTTTCA
TTTTCTCCTCCTTGTATAAATCCTGGTTGCTGTCTCTTTATGAGGAGTTGTGGCCCGTTGTCAGGCAACG
TGGCGTGGTGTGCACTGTGTTTGCTGACGCAACCCCCACTGGTTGGGGCATTGCCACCACCTGTCAGCTC
CTTTCCGGGACTTTCGCTTTCCCCCTCCCTATTGCCACGGCGGAACTCATCGCCGCCTGCCTTGCCCGCT
GCTGGACAGGGGCTCGGCTGTTGGGCACTGACAATTCCGTGGTGTTGTCGGGGAAGCTGACGTCCTTTCC
ATGGCTGCTCGCCTGTGTTGCCACCTGGATTCTGCGCGGGACGTCCTTCTGCTACGTCCCTTCGGCCCTC
AATCCAGCGGACCTTCCTTCCCGCGGCCTGCTGCCGGCTCTGCGGCCTCTTCCGCGTCTTCGCCTTCGCC
CTCAGACGAGTCGGATCTCCCTTTGGGCCGCCTCCCCGCCTGGAATTCTACCGGGTAGGGGAGGCGCTTT
TCCCAAGGCAGTCTGGAGCATGCGCTTTAGCAGCCCCGCTGGGCACTTGGCGCTACACAAGTGGCCTCTG
GCCTCGCACACATTCCACATCCACCGGTAGGCGCCAACCGGCTCCGTTCTTTGGTGGCCCCTTCGCGCCA
CCTTCTACTCCTCCCCTAGTCAGGAAGTCCCCCCCCGCCCCGCAGCTCGCGTCGTGCAGGACGTGACAAA
TGGAAGTAGCACGTCTCACTAGTCTCGTGCAGATGGACAGCACCGCTGAGCAATGGAGGCGGGTAGGCCT
TTGGGGCAGCGGCAAATAGCAGCTTTGCTCCTTCGCTTTCTGGGCTCAGGGGCGGGGAGGGGGGGGGCCG
GGGGGCGGGCTCAGGGGCGGGCTCAGGGGCGGGGCGGGCGCCCGAAGGTCCTCCGGAGGCCCGGCATTCT
GCACGCTTCAAAAGCGCACGTCTGCCGCGCTGTTCTCCTCTTCCTCATCTCCGGGCCTTTCGACCTGCAG
CCCAAGCTTACCATGACCGAGTACAAGCCCACGGTGCGCCTCGCCACCCGCGACGACGTCCCCAGGGCCG
TACGCACCCTCGCCGCCGCGTTCGCCGACTACCCCGCCACGCGCCACACCGTCGATCCGGACCGCCACAT
CGAGCGGGTCACCGAGCTGCAAGAACTCTTCCTCACGCGCGTCGGGCTCGACATCGGCAAGGTGTGGGTC
GCGGACGACGGCGCCGCGGTGGCGGTCTGGACCACGCCGGAGAGCGTCGAAGCGGGGGCGGTGTTCGCCG
AGATCGGCCCGCGCATGGCCGAGTTGAGCGGTTCCCGGCTGGCCGCGCAGCAACAGATGGAAGGCCTCCT
GGCGCCGCACCGGCCCAAGGAGCCCGCGTGGTTCCTGGCCACCGTCGGCGTCTCGCCCGACCACCAGGGC
AAGGGTCTGGGCAGCGCCGTCGTGCTCCCCGGAGTGGAGGCGGCCGAGCGCGCCGGGGTGCCCGCCTTCC
TGGAGACCTCCGCGCCCCGCAACCTCCCCTTCTACGAGCGGCTCGGCTTCACCGTCACCGCCGACGTCGA
GGTGCCCGAAGGACCGCGCACCTGGTGCATGACCCGCAAGCCCGGTGCCTGACGCCCGCCCCACGACCCG
CAGCGCCCGACCGAAAGGAGCGCACGACCCCATGCATCTCGAGGGCCCGGTACCTTTAAGACCAATGACT
TACAAGGCAGCTGTAGATCTTAGCCACTTTTTAAAAGAAAAGGGGGGACTGGAAGGGCTAGCTCACTCCC
AACGAAGACAAGATCTGCTTTTTGCTTGTACTGGGTCTCTCTGGTTAGACCAGATCTGAGCCTGGGAGCT
CTCTGGCTAACTAGGGAACCCACTGCTTAAGCCTCAATAAAGCTTGCCTTGAGTGCTTCAAGTAGTGTGT
GCCCGTCTGTTGTGTGACTCTGGTAACTAGAGATCCCTCAGACCCTTTTAGTCAGTGTGGAAAATCTCTA
GCAGTAGTAGTTCATGTCATCTTATTATTCAGTATTTATAACTTGCAAAGAAATGAATATCAGAGAGTGA
GAGGAACTTGTTTATTGCAGCTTATAATGGTTACAAATAAAGCAATAGCATCACAAATTTCACAAATAAA
GCATTTTTTTCACTGCATTCTAGTTGTGGTTTGTCCAAACTCATCAATGTATCTTATCATGTCTGGCTCT
AGCTATCCCGCCCCTAACTCCGCCCATCCCGCCCCTAACTCCGCCCAGTTCCGCCCATTCTCCGCCCCAT
GGCTGACTAATTTTTTTTATTTATGCAGAGGCCGAGGCCGCCTCGGCCTCTGAGCTATTCCAGAAGTAGT
GAGGAGGCTTTTTTGGAGGCCTAGGGACGTACCCAATTCGCCCTATAGTGAGTCGTATTACGCGCGCTCA
CTGGCCGTCGTTTTACAACGTCGTGACTGGGAAAACCCTGGCGTTACCCAACTTAATCGCCTTGCAGCAC
ATCCCCCTTTCGCCAGCTGGCGTAATAGCGAAGAGGCCCGCACCGATCGCCCTTCCCAACAGTTGCGCAG
CCTGAATGGCGAATGGG
[124 nt withheld, positions 8768-8891]
C
[91 nt withheld, positions 8893-8983]
A
[49 nt withheld, positions 8985-9033]
CCTTTGACGTTGGAGTCCACGTTCTTT
[37 nt withheld, positions 9061-9097]
ACCCTATCTCGGTCTATTCTTTTGATTTATAAGGGATTTTGCCGATTTCGGCCTATTGGTTAAAAAATGA
GCTGATTTAACAAAAATTTAACGCGAATTTTAACAAAATATTAACGCTTACAATTTAGGTGGCACTTTTC
GGGGAAATGTGCGCGGAACCCCTATTTGTTTATTTTTCTAAATACATTCAAATATGTATCCGCTCATGAG
ACAATAACCCTGATAAATGCTTCAATAATATTGAAAAAGGAAGAGTATGAGTATTCAACATTTCCGTGTC
GCCCTTATTCCCTTTTTTGCGGCATTTTGCCTTCCTGTTTTTGCTCACCCAGAAACGCTGGTGAAAGTAA
AAGATGCTGAAGATCAGTTGGGTGCACGAGTGGGTTACATCGAACTGGATCTCAACAGCGGTAAGATCCT
TGAGAGTTTTCGCCCCGAAGAACGTTTTCCAATGATGAGCACTTTTAAAGTTCTGCTATGTGGCGCGGTA
TTATCCCGTATTGACGCCGGGCAAGAGCAACTCGGTCGCCGCATACACTATTCTCAGAATGACTTGGTTG
AGTACTCACCAGTCACAGAAAAGCATCTTACGGATGGCATGACAGTAAGAGAATTATGCAGTGCTGCCAT
AACCATGAGTGATAACACTGCGGCCAACTTACTTCTGACAACGATCGGAGGACCGAAGGAGCTAACCGCT
TTTTTGCACAACATGGGGGATCATGTAACTCGCCTTGATCGTTGGGAACCGGAGCTGAATGAAGCCATAC
CAAACGACGAGCGTGACACCACGATGCCTGTAGCAATGGCAACAACGTTGCGCAAACTATTAACTGGCGA
ACTACTTACTCTAGCTTCCCGGCAACAATTAATAGACTGGATGGAGGCGGATAAAGTTGCAGGACCACTT
CTGCGCTCGGCCCTTCCGGCTGGCTGGTTTATTGCTGATAAATCTGGAGCCGGTGAGCGTGGGTCTCGCG
GTATCATTGCAGCACTGGGGCCAGATGGTAAGCCCTCCCGTATCGTAGTTATCTACACGACGGGGAGTCA
GGCAACTATGGATGAACGAAATAGACAGATCGCTGAGATAGGTGCCTCACTGATTAAGCATTGGTAACTG
TCAGACCAAGTTTACTCATATATACTTTAGATTGATTTAAAACTTCATTTTTAATTTAAAAGGATCTAGG
TGAAGATCCTTTTTGATAATCTCATGACCAAAATCCCTTAACGTGAGTTTTCGTTCCACTGAGCGTCAGA
CCCCGTAGAAAAGATCAAAGGATCTTC
Features (pLannotate 1.2.2; 29 found; start..end, strand, type, name):
      1..589     +  rep_origin     ori: high-copy-number ColE1/pMB1/pBR322/pUC origin of replication
    772..864     +  CDS            lacI (fragment): lac repressor; lacI; The lac repressor binds to the lac operator to inhibit transcription in E. coli. This inhibition can be relieved by adding lactose or isopropyl-β-D-thiogalactopyranoside (IPTG).
    877..898     +  protein_bind   CAP binding site: CAP binding activates transcription in the presence of cAMP. E. coli catabolite activator protein
    913..943     +  promoter       lac promoter: promoter for the E. coli lac operon
    951..967     +  protein_bind   lac operator: The lac repressor binds to the lac operator to inhibit transcription in E. coli. This inhibition can be relieved by adding lactose or isopropyl-β-D-thiogalactopyranoside (IPTG). lac repressor encoded by lacI
   1012..1030    +  promoter       T3 promoter: promoter for bacteriophage T3 RNA polymerase
   1058..1284    +  promoter       RSV promoter: Rous sarcoma virus enhancer/promoter
   1285..1465    +  LTR            5' LTR (truncated): truncated 5' long terminal repeat (LTR) from HIV-1
   1512..1637    +  misc_feature   HIV-1 Ψ: packaging signal of human immunodeficiency virus type 1
   1621..1984    +  CDS            HIV-1 gag (fragment): gag protein from human immunodeficiency virus 1; gag
   2130..2363    +  misc_feature   RRE: The Rev response element (RRE) of HIV-1 allows for Rev-dependent mRNA export from the nucleus to the cytoplasm.
   2740..2840    +  CDS            Rev (fragment): human immunodeficiency virus 1 (HIV-1) Rev protein; rev; enhances nuclear export of unspliced and incompletely spliced viral mRNAs
   2859..2975    +  misc_feature   cPPT/CTS: central polypurine tract and central termination sequence of HIV-1
   2998..3301    +  enhancer       CMV enhancer: human cytomegalovirus immediate early enhancer
   3302..3505    +  promoter       CMV promoter: human cytomegalovirus (CMV) immediate early promoter
   3606..5978    +  CDS            MFSD6: MFSD6_HUMAN - Also known as MMR2. Experimental evidence at protein level: Swiss-Prot protein existence level 1. From Homo sapiens (Human).
   6045..6069    +  CDS            3xFLAG (fragment): three tandem FLAG® epitope tags
   6101..6689    +  misc_feature   WPRE: woodchuck hepatitis virus posttranscriptional regulatory element
   6703..7202    +  promoter       PGK promoter: mouse phosphoglycerate kinase 1 promoter
   7223..7822    +  CDS            PuroR: puromycin N-acetyltransferase; pac from Streptomyces alboniger; confers resistance to puromycin
   7890..8027    +  CDS            nef (fragment): NEF_HV1LA - Experimental evidence at protein level: Swiss-Prot protein existence level 1. Extracellular Nef protein targets CD4(+) T-lymphocytes for apoptosis by interacting with CXCR4 surface receptors. From Human immunodeficiency virus type 1 group M subtype B (isolate Lai) (HIV-1).
   8013..8193    +  LTR            5' LTR (truncated): truncated 5' long terminal repeat (LTR) from HIV-1
   8265..8386    +  polyA_signal   SV40 poly(A) signal: SV40 polyadenylation signal
   8426..8561    +  rep_origin     SV40 ori: SV40 origin of replication
   8582..8600    -  promoter       T7 promoter: promoter for bacteriophage T7 RNA polymerase
   8608..8763    +  CDS            lacZα (fragment): LacZα fragment of β-galactosidase; lacZ fragment
   8768..9196    +  rep_origin     f1 ori (sequence partly withheld): f1 bacteriophage origin of replication; arrow indicates direction of (+) strand synthesis
   9249..9353    +  promoter       AmpR promoter: bla
   9354..10214   +  CDS            AmpR: β-lactamase; bla; confers resistance to ampicillin, carbenicillin, and related antibiotics
