[The description below was written by a language model from this plasmid's Addgene catalogue record and pLannotate feature annotations shown in this document.]
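Description:
pLenti-CMV-MFSD6-Puro is a lentiviral mammalian expression plasmid of about 10.4 kb, built on the pLenti-CMV-Puro-DEST backbone and used to generate cell lines that stably express human MFSD6. It is propagated in E. coli through a high-copy ColE1/pUC-type origin with ampicillin selection from the β-lactamase gene. The backbone also carries an f1 origin, an SV40 origin, T3 and T7 promoters, and remnants of lac sequences. The record lists a recombination-tolerant bacterial strain for propagation, as is common for plasmids containing repeated LTR sequences.

The viral portion has a third-generation-style layout. An RSV promoter drives a truncated HIV-1 5' LTR, followed by the Ψ packaging signal with a partial gag sequence, the Rev response element for Rev-dependent nuclear export of the genomic RNA, and the cPPT/CTS element. At the downstream end there is a second truncated LTR and an SV40 polyadenylation signal. Between these elements, the CMV enhancer/promoter drives the MFSD6 coding sequence, which was inserted by Gibson assembly. The catalogue entry describes a C-terminal myc-FLAG tag, whereas the annotation detects only a short FLAG-type match just after the open reading frame and does not call the myc epitope. A WPRE follows to enhance transcript stability and expression. A separate mouse PGK promoter then drives puromycin N-acetyltransferase, which allows selection of transduced cells.

The construct lacks the viral structural and enzymatic genes apart from small gag, Rev and nef fragments, so these functions must be supplied in trans to produce particles. The associated publication identifies MFSD6 as an entry receptor for enterovirus D68, which fits use of the vector for stable overexpression or complementation of MFSD6.
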