Addgene plasmid #239953: pLenti-CMV-MFSD6-Puro
Purpose: Lentiviral vector to generate MFSD6 stable expressing cell line under CMV promoter
Depositing lab: Jan Carette. Depositing organization: Stanford University. Publication: MFSD6 is an entry receptor for enterovirus D68. Varanese L, Xu L, Peters CE, Pintilie G, Roberts DS, Raj S, Liu M, Ooi YS, Diep J, Qiao W, Richards CM, Callaway J, Bertozzi CR, Jabs S, de Vries E, van Kuppeveld FJM, Nagamine CM, Chiu W, Carette JE. Nature. 2025 Mar 25. doi: 10.1038/s41586-025-08908-0. PubMed 40132641.
Backbone
  Vector backbone: pLenti-CMV-Puro-DEST
  Vector type: Mammalian Expression, Lentiviral
  Selectable markers: Puromycin
Growth in bacteria
  Bacterial resistance: Ampicillin, 100 μg/mL
  Growth temperature: 30°C
  Growth strain: NEB Stable
  Copy number: High Copy
Gene/Insert
  Gene/Insert name: MFSD6
  Species: H. sapiens (human)
  Tag / fusion protein: myc-flag (C terminal on insert)
  Cloning method: Gibson Cloning
Terms and licenses: Academic/Nonprofit Terms; Industry Terms: Not Available to Industry
How to cite: pLenti-CMV-MFSD6-Puro was a gift from Jan Carette (Addgene plasmid # 239953 ; http://n2t.net/addgene:239953 ; RRID:Addgene_239953)
